Addgene plasmid #230690: AiP1678 - pAAV-AiE2360m-minBG-SYFP2-WPRE3-BGHpA
Purpose: AiE2360m is an enhancer sequence, designed to drive AAV-mediated transgene expression in specific populations of brain cells
Depositing lab: Allen Institute for Brain Science & Bosiljka Tasic. Depositing organization: Allen Institute. Publication: A suite of enhancer AAVs and transgenic mouse lines for genetic access to cortical cell types. Ben-Simon Y, Hooper M, Narayan S, Daigle TL, Dwivedi D, Way SW, Oster A, Stafford DA, Mich JK, Taormina MJ, Martinez RA, Opitz-Araya X, Roth JR, Alexander JR, Allen S, Amster A, Arbuckle J, Ayala A, Baker PM, Bakken TE, Barcelli T, Barta S, Bendrick J, Bertagnolli D, Bielstein C, Bishwakarma P, Bowlus J, Boyer G, Brouner K, Casian B, Casper T, Chakka AB, Chakrabarty R, Chance RK, Chavan S, Clark M, Colbert K, Collman F, Daniel S, Departee M, DiValentin P, Donadio N, Dotson N, Egdorf T, Fliss T, Gabitto M, Garcia J, Gary A, Gasperini M, Gloe J, Goldy J, Gore BB, Graybuck L, Greisman N, Haeseleer F, Halterman C, Haradon Z, Hastings SD, Helback O, Ho W, Hockemeyer D, Huang C, Huff S, Hunker A, Johansen N, Jones D, Juneau Z, Kalmbach B, Kannan M, Khem S, Kussick E, Kutsal R, Larsen R, Lee C, Lee AY, Leibly M, Lenz GH, Li S, Liang E, Lusk N, Madigan Z, Malloy J, Malone J, McCue R, Melchor J, Mollenkopf T, Moosman S, Morin E, Newman D, Ng L, Ngo K, Omstead V, Otto S, Oyama A, Pena N, Pham T, Phillips E, Pom CA, Potekhina L, Ransford S, Ray PL, Rette D, Reynoldson C, Rimorin C, Rocha D, Ruiz A, Sanchez REA, Sawyer L, Sedeno-Cortes A, Sevigny JP, Shapovalova N, Shepard N, Shulga L, Sigler AR, Siverts L, Soliman S, Somasundaram S, Staats B, Stewart K, Szelenyi E, Tieu M, Trader C, Tran A, van Velthoven CTJ, Walker M, Wang Y, Weed N, Wirthlin M, Wood T, Wynalda B, Yao Z, Zhou T, Ariza J, Dee N, Reding M, Ronellenfitch K, Mufti S, Sunkin SM, Smith KA, Esposito L, Waters J, Thyagarajan B, Yao S, Lein ES, Zeng H, Levi BP, Ngai J, Ting JT, Tasic B. Cell. 2025 May 16:S0092-8674(25)00513-6. doi: 10.1016/j.cell.2025.05.002. PubMed 40403729.
Backbone
  Vector backbone: pAAV2
  Vector type: AAV
Growth in bacteria
  Bacterial resistance: Ampicillin, 100 μg/mL
  Growth temperature: 37°C
  Growth strain: NEB Stable
  Copy number: High Copy
Gene/Insert
  Gene/Insert name: SYFP2
  Species: Synthetic
  Promoter: minBG
  Cloning method: Gibson Cloning
Terms and licenses: Academic/Nonprofit Terms; Industry Terms: Not Available to Industry
How to cite: AiP1678 - pAAV-AiE2360m-minBG-SYFP2-WPRE3-BGHpA was a gift from Allen Institute for Brain Science & Bosiljka Tasic (Addgene plasmid # 230690 ; http://n2t.net/addgene:230690 ; RRID:Addgene_230690)
