[The description below was written by a language model from this plasmid's Addgene catalogue record and pLannotate feature annotations shown in this document.]
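Description:
AiP1678 - pAAV-AiE2360m-minBG-SYFP2-WPRE3-BGHpA is an AAV transfer plasmid built on a pAAV2 backbone, intended for packaging a recombinant adeno-associated virus genome that reports enhancer activity in the brain. In bacteria it is maintained by a high-copy ColE1/pUC-type origin and selected with ampicillin through the β-lactamase gene and its native promoter. The backbone also carries an f1 phage origin and short remnants of pBR322 rop and bom sequences. The annotated sequence is 4,913 nt. One AAV2 inverted terminal repeat is detected intact, while the other appears only as two short fragments. This is a common annotation outcome for these highly structured repeats, but the record does not establish whether the second ITR is complete.

Between the ITRs lies a single expression cassette. According to the name and catalogue fields, the AiE2360m enhancer sits upstream of the minimal beta-globin promoter (minBG). Neither element was picked up by the automated annotation, though the unannotated region upstream of the reporter leaves room for them. A minimal promoter has little activity alone, so transcription depends on the enhancer, which restricts expression to the cell populations where it is active. The reporter is SYFP2, a monomeric, rapidly maturing yellow fluorescent protein derived from Aequorea victoria. It is followed by WPRE3, a shortened woodchuck hepatitis virus posttranscriptional element (annotated as two WPRE fragments) that boosts transcript expression while saving packaging space, and by the bovine growth hormone polyadenylation signal.

The stated purpose is AAV-mediated transgene expression in specific populations of brain cells, as part of a collection of enhancer AAVs for genetic access to cortical cell types. The record does not state which cell population AiE2360m targets.
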