Features (pLannotate 1.2.2; 14 found; start..end, strand, type, name):
    226..253     -  repeat_region  AAV2 ITR (fragment): inverted terminal repeat of adeno-associated virus serotype 2 inverted
    282..309     -  repeat_region  AAV2 ITR (fragment): inverted terminal repeat of adeno-associated virus serotype 2 inverted
    382..970     -  rep_origin     ori: high-copy-number ColE1/pMB1/pBR322/pUC origin of replication
   1141..2001    -  CDS            AmpR: β-lactamase; bla; confers resistance to ampicillin, carbenicillin, and related antibiotics
   2002..2106    -  promoter       AmpR promoter: bla
   2201..2236    +  CDS            rop (fragment): Rop protein, which maintains plasmids at low copy number; rop
   2338..2387    +  misc_feature   bom (fragment): basis of mobility region from pBR322
   2388..2843    -  rep_origin     f1 ori (sequence partly withheld): f1 bacteriophage origin of replication; arrow indicates direction of (+) strand synthesis
   2862..2913    +  misc_feature   bom (fragment): basis of mobility region from pBR322
   2918..3058    -  repeat_region  AAV2 ITR: inverted terminal repeat of adeno-associated virus serotype 2 inverted
   3176..3287    -  polyA_signal   bGH poly(A) signal: bovine growth hormone polyadenylation signal
   3304..3384    -  misc_feature   WPRE (fragment): woodchuck hepatitis virus posttranscriptional regulatory element
   3390..3547    -  misc_feature   WPRE (fragment): woodchuck hepatitis virus posttranscriptional regulatory element
   3587..4303    -  CDS            SYFP2: SYFP2 is a basic (constitutively fluorescent) yellow fluorescent protein published in 2006, derived from Aequorea victoria. It is reported to be a very rapidly-maturing monomer with moderate acid sensitivity.
>Addgene plasmid #230690 | AiP1678 - pAAV-AiE2360m-minBG-SYFP2-WPRE3-BGHpA | addgene full sequence | sequence record 466289 | Addgene NGS Result
AAATAACCCTGTTAACAATGTGGGGGGTGTGGGGGAGGAGAGCAGAGCTTGAGTGCCAGCCCTTCCTGCC
TTGGAAGTGCTGCGGGCCTGAGGTGGGGGGACTTGGGGCTCCTAGGCAGACTCCTGCCCTCTGGAGGAGG
CTGTGAGCCTTGCCTGCTCCGATTATTACTCTTACAACGCGTGCGGCCGCAGGAACCCCTAGTGATGGAG
TTGGCCACTCCCTCTCTGCGCGCTCGCTCGCTCACTGAGGCCGGGCGACCAAAGGTCGCCCGACGCCCGG
GCGGCCTCAGTGAGCGAGCGAGCGCGCAGCTGCCTGCAGGACATGTGAGCAAAAGGCCAGCAAAAGGCCA
GGAACCGTAAAAAGGCCGCGTTGCTGGCGTTTTTCCATAGGCTCCGCCCCCCTGACGAGCATCACAAAAA
TCGACGCTCAAGTCAGAGGTGGCGAAACCCGACAGGACTATAAAGATACCAGGCGTTTCCCCCTGGAAGC
TCCCTCGTGCGCTCTCCTGTTCCGACCCTGCCGCTTACCGGATACCTGTCCGCCTTTCTCCCTTCGGGAA
GCGTGGCGCTTTCTCATAGCTCACGCTGTAGGTATCTCAGTTCGGTGTAGGTCGTTCGCTCCAAGCTGGG
CTGTGTGCACGAACCCCCCGTTCAGCCCGACCGCTGCGCCTTATCCGGTAACTATCGTCTTGAGTCCAAC
CCGGTAAGACACGACTTATCGCCACTGGCAGCAGCCACTGGTAACAGGATTAGCAGAGCGAGGTATGTAG
GCGGTGCTACAGAGTTCTTGAAGTGGTGGCCTAACTACGGCTACACTAGAAGAACAGTATTTGGTATCTG
CGCTCTGCTGAAGCCAGTTACCTTCGGAAAAAGAGTTGGTAGCTCTTGATCCGGCAAACAAACCACCGCT
GGTAGCGGTGGTTTTTTTGTTTGCAAGCAGCAGATTACGCGCAGAAAAAAAGGATCTCAAGAAGATCCTT
TGATCTTTTCTACGGGGTCTGACGCTCAGTGGAACGAAAACTCACGTTAAGGGATTTTGGTCATGAGATT
ATCAAAAAGGATCTTCACCTAGATCCTTTTAAATTAAAAATGAAGTTTTAAATCAATCTAAAGTATATAT
GAGTAAACTTGGTCTGACAGTTACCAATGCTTAATCAGTGAGGCACCTATCTCAGCGATCTGTCTATTTC
GTTCATCCATAGTTGCCTGACTCCCCGTCGTGTAGATAACTACGATACGGGAGGGCTTACCATCTGGCCC
CAGTGCTGCAATGATACCGCGAGACCCACGCTCACCGGCTCCAGATTTATCAGCAATAAACCAGCCAGCC
GGAAGGGCCGAGCGCAGAAGTGGTCCTGCAACTTTATCCGCCTCCATCCAGTCTATTAATTGTTGCCGGG
AAGCTAGAGTAAGTAGTTCGCCAGTTAATAGTTTGCGCAACGTTGTTGCCATTGCTACAGGCATCGTGGT
GTCACGCTCGTCGTTTGGTATGGCTTCATTCAGCTCCGGTTCCCAACGATCAAGGCGAGTTACATGATCC
CCCATGTTGTGCAAAAAAGCGGTTAGCTCCTTCGGTCCTCCGATCGTTGTCAGAAGTAAGTTGGCCGCAG
TGTTATCACTCATGGTTATGGCAGCACTGCATAATTCTCTTACTGTCATGCCATCCGTAAGATGCTTTTC
TGTGACTGGTGAGTACTCAACCAAGTCATTCTGAGAATAGTGTATGCGGCGACCGAGTTGCTCTTGCCCG
GCGTCAATACGGGATAATACCGCGCCACATAGCAGAACTTTAAAAGTGCTCATCATTGGAAAACGTTCTT
CGGGGCGAAAACTCTCAAGGATCTTACCGCTGTTGAGATCCAGTTCGATGTAACCCACTCGTGCACCCAA
CTGATCTTCAGCATCTTTTACTTTCACCAGCGTTTCTGGGTGAGCAAAAACAGGAAGGCAAAATGCCGCA
AAAAAGGGAATAAGGGCGACACGGAAATGTTGAATACTCATACTCTTCCTTTTTCAATATTATTGAAGCA
TTTATCAGGGTTATTGTCTCATGAGCGGATACATATTTGAATGTATTTAGAAAAATAAACAAATAGGGGT
TCCGCGCACATTTCCCCGAAAAGTGCCACCTGACGTCTAAGAAACCATTATTATCATGACATTAACCTAT
AAAAATAGGCGTATCACGAGGCCCTTTCGTCTCGCGCGTTTCGGTGATGACGGTGAAAACCTCTGACACA
TGCAGCTCCCGGAGACGGTCACAGCTTGTCTGTAAGCGGATGCCGGGAGCAGACAAGCCCGTCAGGGCGC
GTCAGCGGGTGTTGGCGGGTGTCGGGGCTGGCTTAACTATGCGGCATCAGAGCAGATTGTACTGAGAGTG
CACCATAAAATTGTAAACGTTAATATTTTGTTAAAATTCGCGTTAAATTTTTGTTAAATCAGCTCATTTT
TTAACCAATAGACCGAAATCGGCAAAATCCCTTATAAATCAAAAGAATAGCCCGAGATAGAGT
[37 nt withheld, positions 2514-2550]
AAAGAACGTGGACTCCAACGTCAAAGG
[141 nt withheld, positions 2578-2718]
G
[46 nt withheld, positions 2720-2765]
A
[95 nt withheld, positions 2767-2861]
TATGCGGTGTGAAATACCGCACAGATGCGTAAGGAGAAAATACCGCATCAGGCGCCCCTGCAGGCAGCTG
CGCGCTCGCTCGCTCACTGAGGCCGCCCGGGCAAAGCCCGGGCGTCGGGCGACCTTTGGTCGCCCGGCCT
CAGTGAGCGAGCGAGCGCGCAGAGAGGGAGTGGCCAACTCCATCACTAGGGGTTCCTGCGGCCGCTCGGT
CCGCACGTGAGATCTCATGCCTGCTATTGTCTTCCCAATCCTCCCCCTTGCTGTCCTGCCCCACCCCACC
CCCCAGAATAGAATGACACCTACTCAGACAATGCGATGCAATTTCCTCATTTTATTAGGAAAGGACAGTG
GGAGTGGCACCTTCCAGGGTCAAGGAAGGCACGGGGGAGGGGCAAACAACAGATGGCTGGCAACTAGAAG
GCACAGTCGAAGATCTCTCGAGCCACGGAATTGTCAGTGCCCAACAGCCGAGCCCCTGTCCAGCAGCGGG
CAAGGCAGGCGGCGATGAGTTCCGCCGTGGCAAGAACTAACCAGGATTTATACAAGGAGGAGAAAATGAA
AGCCATACGGGAAGCAATAGCATGATACAAAGGCATTAAAGCAGCGTATCCACATAGCGTAAAAGGAGCA
ACATAGTTAAGAATACCAGTCAATCTTTCACAAATTTTGTAATCCAGAGGTTGATTATGATATCGAATTC
GCGGCCGCGGCGCGCCGTCGACTTACTTGTACAGCTCGTCCATGCCGAGAGTGATCCCGGCGGCGGTCAC
GAACTCCAGCAGGACCATGTGATCGCGCTTCTCGTTGGGGTCTTTGCTCAGCTTGGACTGGTAGCTCAGG
TAGTGGTTGTCGGGCAGCAGCACGGGGCCGTCGCCGATGGGGGTGTTCTGCTGGTAGTGGTCGGCGAGCT
GCACGCCGCCGTCCTCGATGTTGTGGCGGATCTTGAAGTTGGCCTTGATGCCGTTCTTCTGCTTGTCGGC
GGTGATATAGACGTTGTGGCTGTTGTAGTTGTACTCCAGCTTGTGCCCCAGGATGTTGCCGTCCTCCTTG
AAGTCGATGCCCTTCAGCTCGATGCGGTTCACCAGGGTGTCGCCCTCGAACTTCACCTCGGCGCGGGTCT
TGTAGTTGCCGTCGTCCTTGAAGAAGATGGTGCGCTCCTGGACGTAGCCTTCGGGCATGGCGGACTTGAA
GAAGTCGTGCTGCTTCATGTGGTCGGGGTAGCGGGCGAAGCACTGCACGCCGTAGCCCAGGGTGGTCACG
AGGGTGGGCCAGGGCACGGGCAGCTTGCCGGTGGTGCAGATCAGCTTCAGGGTCAGCTTGCCGTAGGTGG
CATCGCCCTCGCCCTCGCCGGACACGCTGAACTTGTGGCCGTTTACGTCGCCGTCCAGCTCGACCAGGAT
GGGCACCACCCCGGTGAACAGCTCCTCGCCCTTGCTCACCATGGTGGCGACCGGTAGCGCTAGCTTCGAA
AGATCTGGATCCCAGAAGCAAATGTAAGCAATAGATGGCTCTGCCCTGACTTTTATGCCCAGCCCGAGCT
CCGCTGTACTCTGTCTGTATTTTCTCCCCTACTGTGCTACACCCACATTTGCATATTTTTAATGAGTTTC
TCTATTCCTCCCCATTATTCTACTGTGGTATATATTGTTGGCAGAATATTGAACCCTTGGGAGTGGCCCA
GAGCTGCTGAGGAAAGAGGTGACGGTATTTTATCTTATTAGACCACAGCCGGGCTCCTGGCCCCAAACTT
GGTAACAGGCTGGCCCGAGGGAAAGCACAGAGGGTGATTTCGGCTGCTCGATTCTCAGGCATCTTCCAAA
GATAGAGTAAATGGAGTTGGCGCTGCTGTTCAATAACAAAGCCTCTGGCTGGAAAGGAAGTAGAGACGCT
AAAAAGGACCAGATCACGTGATGATTTGCAGAGGGCCTGCCTGTCTTCCTAGAAATTTCCCAAGACTCAA
CAGAAAAACTGAAAACATTAAATAGTTGACTAGGATGGCCATGCACAAACCTGCTTCTCCATTTACAGGT
TTACTTTGAAAGGAAAAAAAGA
